Addgene plasmid #183048: pLenti_CMV: Flag-Akaluc_SV40:PuroR
Purpose: Expresses FLAG-tagged AkaLuc (Far-Red Firefly luciferase) in mammalian cells.
Depositing lab: Antonio Amelio. Depositing organization: University of North Carolina at Chapel Hill. Publication: Multiplexed bioluminescence microscopy via phasor analysis. Yao Z, Brennan CK, Scipioni L, Chen H, Ng KK, Tedeschi G, Parag-Sharma K, Amelio AL, Gratton E, Digman MA, Prescher JA. Nat Methods. 2022 Jul;19(7):893-898. doi: 10.1038/s41592-022-01529-9. Epub 2022 Jun 23. PubMed 35739310.
Backbone
  Vector backbone: pLenti
  Vector type: Mammalian Expression, Lentiviral
  Selectable markers: Puromycin
Growth in bacteria
  Bacterial resistance: Ampicillin, 100 μg/mL
  Growth temperature: 37°C
  Growth strain: NEB Stable
  Copy number: High Copy
Gene/Insert
  Gene/Insert name: AkaLuc
  Species: Synthetic
  Insert size (bp): 1650
  Promoter: CMV
  Tag / fusion protein: FLAG (N terminal on insert)
  Cloning method: Restriction Enzyme; 5′ cloning site XbaI (unknown if destroyed); 3′ cloning site BamHI (unknown if destroyed)
  Sequencing primers: 5′ CMV
Terms and licenses: Academic/Nonprofit Terms; Industry Terms: Not Available to Industry
How to cite: pLenti_CMV: Flag-Akaluc_SV40:PuroR was a gift from Antonio Amelio (Addgene plasmid # 183048 ; http://n2t.net/addgene:183048 ; RRID:Addgene_183048)
