[The description below was written by a language model from this plasmid's Addgene catalogue record and pLannotate feature annotations shown in this document.]
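Description:
pLenti_CMV: Flag-Akaluc_SV40:PuroR is a 9.4 kb lentiviral transfer plasmid built on a pLenti backbone for expressing the engineered luciferase AkaLuc in mammalian cells. In bacteria it is maintained through a high-copy ColE1/pUC-type origin and selected with ampicillin via the β-lactamase gene. An f1 origin, lac promoter/operator and lacZα remnants, and T3 and T7 promoters are carried over from the parental cloning vector. The short matches annotated as RSF ori and lacI are only fragments and probably have no function here.

The viral portion follows a third-generation, self-inactivating design. An RSV promoter replaces the U3 region of a truncated HIV-1 5' LTR to drive genomic RNA synthesis in packaging cells. It is followed by the Ψ packaging signal with a partial gag sequence, the Rev response element for Rev-dependent nuclear export, and the cPPT/CTS, which aids nuclear import of the reverse-transcribed genome. The 3' LTR carries the ΔU3 deletion, which inactivates LTR promoter activity after integration, and an SV40 polyadenylation signal and SV40 origin lie downstream.

Between these elements, the CMV immediate-early enhancer/promoter drives an N-terminally FLAG-tagged AkaLuc open reading frame of about 1.65 kb. AkaLuc is a synthetic firefly luciferase derivative, which is why the automated annotation labels it as luc2-type luciferase, and the record describes it as far-red emitting. A separate SV40 early promoter expresses puromycin N-acetyltransferase for selection of transduced or transfected cells, and a WPRE after both cassettes enhances transcript stability and expression. The construct suits the generation of stable bioluminescent reporter cell lines, with the FLAG tag allowing antibody detection. It was deposited in connection with work on multiplexed bioluminescence microscopy.
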