Features (pLannotate 1.2.2; 30 found; start..end, strand, type, name):
      1..121     +  rep_origin     RSF ori (fragment): Plasmids containing the RSF 1030 origin of replication can be propagated in E. coli cells that contain additional plasmids with compatible origins.
    123..215     +  CDS            lacI (fragment): lac repressor; lacI; The lac repressor binds to the lac operator to inhibit transcription in E. coli. This inhibition can be relieved by adding lactose or isopropyl-β-D-thiogalactopyranoside (IPTG).
    228..249     +  protein_bind   CAP binding site: CAP binding activates transcription in the presence of cAMP. E. coli catabolite activator protein
    264..294     +  promoter       lac promoter: promoter for the E. coli lac operon
    302..318     +  protein_bind   lac operator: The lac repressor binds to the lac operator to inhibit transcription in E. coli. This inhibition can be relieved by adding lactose or isopropyl-β-D-thiogalactopyranoside (IPTG). lac repressor encoded by lacI
    363..381     +  promoter       T3 promoter: promoter for bacteriophage T3 RNA polymerase
    409..635     +  promoter       RSV promoter: Rous sarcoma virus enhancer/promoter
    636..816     +  LTR            5' LTR (truncated): truncated 5' long terminal repeat (LTR) from HIV-1
    863..988     +  misc_feature   HIV-1 Ψ: packaging signal of human immunodeficiency virus type 1
    972..1335    +  CDS            HIV-1 gag (fragment): gag protein from human immunodeficiency virus 1; gag
   1481..1714    +  misc_feature   RRE: The Rev response element (RRE) of HIV-1 allows for Rev-dependent mRNA export from the nucleus to the cytoplasm.
   2091..2191    +  CDS            Rev (fragment): human immunodeficiency virus 1 (HIV-1) Rev protein; rev; enhances nuclear export of unspliced and incompletely spliced viral mRNAs
   2210..2326    +  misc_feature   cPPT/CTS: central polypurine tract and central termination sequence of HIV-1
   2349..2652    +  enhancer       CMV enhancer: human cytomegalovirus immediate early enhancer
   2653..2856    +  promoter       CMV promoter: human cytomegalovirus (CMV) immediate early promoter
   2939..2959    +  CDS            FLAG (fragment): FLAG® epitope tag, followed by an enterokinase cleavage site
   2959..4609    +  CDS            luciferase (fragment): firefly luciferase synthetic luc2 version of the luciferase gene
   4657..4986    +  promoter       SV40 promoter: SV40 enhancer and early promoter
   4996..5595    +  CDS            PuroR: puromycin N-acetyltransferase; pac from Streptomyces alboniger; confers resistance to puromycin
   5662..6250    +  misc_feature   WPRE: woodchuck hepatitis virus posttranscriptional regulatory element
   6267..6335    +  CDS            nef (fragment): NEF_HV1Z2 - Experimental evidence at protein level: Swiss-Prot protein existence level 1. Extracellular Nef protein targets CD4(+) T-lymphocytes for apoptosis by interacting with CXCR4 surface receptors. From Human immunodeficiency virus type 1 group M subtype D (isolate Z2/CDC-Z34) (HIV-1).
   6337..6570    +  LTR            3' LTR (ΔU3): self-inactivating 3' long terminal repeat (LTR) from HIV-1
   6642..6763    +  polyA_signal   SV40 poly(A) signal: SV40 polyadenylation signal
   6803..6938    +  rep_origin     SV40 ori: SV40 origin of replication
   6959..6977    -  promoter       T7 promoter: promoter for bacteriophage T7 RNA polymerase
   6985..7140    +  CDS            lacZα (fragment): LacZα fragment of β-galactosidase; lacZ fragment
   7145..7573    +  rep_origin     f1 ori (sequence partly withheld): f1 bacteriophage origin of replication; arrow indicates direction of (+) strand synthesis
   7626..7730    +  promoter       AmpR promoter: bla
   7731..8591    +  CDS            AmpR: β-lactamase; bla; confers resistance to ampicillin, carbenicillin, and related antibiotics
   8762..9350    +  rep_origin     ori: high-copy-number ColE1/pMB1/pBR322/pUC origin of replication
>Addgene plasmid #183048 | pLenti_CMV: Flag-Akaluc_SV40:PuroR | addgene full sequence | sequence record 359591 | Addgene NGS Result
TTCTTTCCTGCGTTATCCCCTGATTCTGTGGATAACCGTATTACCGCCTTTGAGTGAGCTGATACCGCTC
GCCGCAGCCGAACGACCGAGCGCAGCGAGTCAGTGAGCGAGGAAGCGGAAGAGCGCCCAATACGCAAACC
GCCTCTCCCCGCGCGTTGGCCGATTCATTAATGCAGCTGGCACGACAGGTTTCCCGACTGGAAAGCGGGC
AGTGAGCGCAACGCAATTAATGTGAGTTAGCTCACTCATTAGGCACCCCAGGCTTTACACTTTATGCTTC
CGGCTCGTATGTTGTGTGGAATTGTGAGCGGATAACAATTTCACACAGGAAACAGCTATGACCATGATTA
CGCCAAGCGCGCAATTAACCCTCACTAAAGGGAACAAAAGCTGGAGCTGCAAGCTTAATGTAGTCTTATG
CAATACTCTTGTAGTCTTGCAACATGGTAACGATGAGTTAGCAACATGCCTTACAAGGAGAGAAAAAGCA
CCGTGCATGCCGATTGGTGGAAGTAAGGTGGTACGATCGTGCCTTATTAGGAAGGCAACAGACGGGTCTG
ACATGGATTGGACGAACCACTGAATTGCCGCATTGCAGAGATATTGTATTTAAGTGCCTAGCTCGATACA
TAAACGGGTCTCTCTGGTTAGACCAGATCTGAGCCTGGGAGCTCTCTGGCTAACTAGGGAACCCACTGCT
TAAGCCTCAATAAAGCTTGCCTTGAGTGCTTCAAGTAGTGTGTGCCCGTCTGTTGTGTGACTCTGGTAAC
TAGAGATCCCTCAGACCCTTTTAGTCAGTGTGGAAAATCTCTAGCAGTGGCGCCCGAACAGGGACTTGAA
AGCGAAAGGGAAACCAGAGGAGCTCTCTCGACGCAGGACTCGGCTTGCTGAAGCGCGCACGGCAAGAGGC
GAGGGGCGGCGACTGGTGAGTACGCCAAAAATTTTGACTAGCGGAGGCTAGAAGGAGAGAGATGGGTGCG
AGAGCGTCAGTATTAAGCGGGGGAGAATTAGATCGCGATGGGAAAAAATTCGGTTAAGGCCAGGGGGAAA
GAAAAAATATAAATTAAAACATATAGTATGGGCAAGCAGGGAGCTAGAACGATTCGCAGTTAATCCTGGC
CTGTTAGAAACATCAGAAGGCTGTAGACAAATACTGGGACAGCTACAACCATCCCTTCAGACAGGATCAG
AAGAACTTAGATCATTATATAATACAGTAGCAACCCTCTATTGTGTGCATCAAAGGATAGAGATAAAAGA
CACCAAGGAAGCTTTAGACAAGATAGAGGAAGAGCAAAACAAAAGTAAGACCACCGCACAGCAAGCGGCC
GCTGATCTTCAGACCTGGAGGAGGAGATATGAGGGACAATTGGAGAAGTGAATTATATAAATATAAAGTA
GTAAAAATTGAACCATTAGGAGTAGCACCCACCAAGGCAAAGAGAAGAGTGGTGCAGAGAGAAAAAAGAG
CAGTGGGAATAGGAGCTTTGTTCCTTGGGTTCTTGGGAGCAGCAGGAAGCACTATGGGCGCAGCGTCAAT
GACGCTGACGGTACAGGCCAGACAATTATTGTCTGGTATAGTGCAGCAGCAGAACAATTTGCTGAGGGCT
ATTGAGGCGCAACAGCATCTGTTGCAACTCACAGTCTGGGGCATCAAGCAGCTCCAGGCAAGAATCCTGG
CTGTGGAAAGATACCTAAAGGATCAACAGCTCCTGGGGATTTGGGGTTGCTCTGGAAAACTCATTTGCAC
CACTGCTGTGCCTTGGAATGCTAGTTGGAGTAATAAATCTCTGGAACAGATTTGGAATCACACGACCTGG
ATGGAGTGGGACAGAGAAATTAACAATTACACAAGCTTAATACACTCCTTAATTGAAGAATCGCAAAACC
AGCAAGAAAAGAATGAACAAGAATTATTGGAATTAGATAAATGGGCAAGTTTGTGGAATTGGTTTAACAT
AACAAATTGGCTGTGGTATATAAAATTATTCATAATGATAGTAGGAGGCTTGGTAGGTTTAAGAATAGTT
TTTGCTGTACTTTCTATAGTGAATAGAGTTAGGCAGGGATATTCACCATTATCGTTTCAGACCCACCTCC
CAACCCCGAGGGGACCCGACAGGCCCGAAGGAATAGAAGAAGAAGGTGGAGAGAGAGACAGAGACAGATC
CATTCGATTAGTGAACGGATCTCGACGGTATCGGTTAACTTTTAAAAGAAAAGGGGGGATTGGGGGGTAC
AGTGCAGGGGAAAGAATAGTAGACATAATAGCAACAGACATACAAACTAAAGAATTACAAAAACAAATTA
CAAAATTCAAAATTTTATCGATAAGCTTGGGAGTTCCGCGTTACATAACTTACGGTAAATGGCCCGCCTG
GCTGACCGCCCAACGACCCCCGCCCATTGACGTCAATAATGACGTATGTTCCCATAGTAACGCCAATAGG
GACTTTCCATTGACGTCAATGGGTGGAGTATTTACGGTAAACTGCCCACTTGGCAGTACATCAAGTGTAT
CATATGCCAAGTACGCCCCCTATTGACGTCAATGACGGTAAATGGCCCGCCTGGCATTATGCCCAGTACA
TGACCTTATGGGACTTTCCTACTTGGCAGTACATCTACGTATTAGTCATCGCTATTACCATGGTGATGCG
GTTTTGGCAGTACATCAATGGGCGTGGATAGCGGTTTGACTCACGGGGATTTCCAAGTCTCCACCCCATT
GACGTCAATGGGAGTTTGTTTTGGCACCAAAATCAACGGGACTTTCCAAAATGTCGTAACAACTCCGCCC
CATTGACGCAAATGGGCGGTAGGCGTGTACGGTGGGAGGTCTATATAAGCAGAGCTCGTTTAGTGAACCG
TCAGATCGCCTGGAGACGCCATCCACGCTGTTTTGACCTCCATAGAAGACACCGACTCTAGAATGGACTA
CAAGGACGACGATGACAAGGAAGATGCCAAAAACATTAAGAAGGGCCCAGCGCCGTTCTACCCACTCGAA
GACGGGACCGCCGGCGAGCAGCTGCACAAAGCCATGAAGCGCTACGCCCTGGTGCCCGGCGCCATCGCCT
TTACCGACGCACATATTCAGGTGGACGTTACCTACGCCGAGTACTTCGAGATGAGCGTTCGGCTGGCAGA
AGCTATGAGGCGCTATGGGCTGAATACAAACCATCGGATCGTGGTGTGCAGCGAGAATAGCTCGCAGTTC
TTCATGCCCGTGTTGGGTGCCCTGTTCATCGGTGTGGCTGTGGCCCCAGCTAACGACATCTACAACGAGC
GCGAGCTGCTGAACAGCATGGGCATCAGCCAGCCCACCGTCGTATTCGTGAGCAAGAAAGGGCTGCGAAA
GGTCCTCAACGTGCAAAAGAAGCTACCGATCATACGAAAGATCATCATCATGGATAGCAAGACCGACTAC
CAGGGCTTCCAAAGCATGTACACCTTCGTGACTTCCCATTTGCCACCCAGCTTCAACGAGTACGACTTCG
TGCCCGAGAGCTTCGACCGGGACAAAACCATCGCCCTGATCATGAACAGTAGTGGTAGTACAGGATTACC
CAAGGGCGTAGCCCTACCGCACCGCACCGCTTGTGTCCGATTCAGTCATGCCCGCGACCCCATCTTCGGC
TACCAGAACATCCCCGACACCGCTATCCTCAGCGTGGTGCCATTTCACCACGGCTTCGGCATGTTCACCA
CGCTGGGCTACTTGATCTGCGGCTTTCGGGTCGTGCTCATGTACCGCTTCGAGGAGGAGCTATTCTTGCG
CAGCTTGCAAGACTATAAGATTCAATCTGCCCTGCTGGTGCCCACACTATTTAGCTGCCTCGCTAAGAGC
ACTCTCATCGACAAGTACGACCTAAGCAGCTTGCGCGAGATCGCCAGCGGCGGGGCGCCGCTCAGCAAGG
AGGTAGGTGAGGCCGTGGCCAAACGCTTCCGCCTACCAGGCATCCGCCAGGGCTATGGCCTGACAGAAAC
AACCAACGCCGTCATGATCACCCCCGAGGGGGACCGTAAGCCTGGCTCAGTAGGCAAGGTGGTGCCCTTC
TTCGAGGCTAAGGTGGTAGACTTGGTCACCGGTAAGACACTGGGTGTGAACCAGCGCGGTGAGCTGTGCG
TCCGTGGCCCCATGATCATGAGCGGCTACGTTAACAACCCCGAGGCTACGAACGCTCTCATCGACAAGGA
CGGCTGGCTGCACAGCGGCGACATCGCCTACTGGGACGAGGACGAGCACTTCTTCATCGTGGACCGGCTG
AAGAGCCTGATCAAATACAAGGGCTACCAGGTAGCCCCAGCCGAACTGGAGGGCATCCTGCTGCAACACC
CCTACATCTTCGACGCCGGAGTCGCCGGCCTGCCCGACGACGATGCCGGCGAGCTGCCCGCCGCAGTCGT
CGTGTTGGAACACGGTAAAACCATGACCGAGAAAGAGATCGTGGACTATGTGGCCAGCCAGGTTACAACC
GCCAAGAAGCTGCGCGGTGGTGTTGTGTTTGTGGATGAAGTCCCTAGAGGATCGACCGGCAAGTTAGACG
CCCGCAAGATCCGCGAGATTCTCACTAAGGCCAAGAAGGACGGCAAGATCGCCGTGTAAGGATCCGGACT
AGTTAACGCGTCGACCAGTGGTCGACCCTGTGGAATGTGTGTCAGTTAGGGTGTGGAAAGTCCCCAGGCT
CCCCAGCAGGCAGAAGTATGCAAAGCATGCATCTCAATTAGTCAGCAACCAGGTGTGGAAAGTCCCCAGG
CTCCCCAGCAGGCAGAAGTATGCAAAGCATGCATCTCAATTAGTCAGCAACCATAGTCCCGCCCCTAACT
CCGCCCATCCCGCCCCTAACTCCGCCCAGTTCCGCCCATTCTCCGCCCCATGGCTGACTAATTTTTTTTA
TTTATGCAGAGGCCGAGGCCGCCTCGGCCTCTGAGCTATTCCAGAAGTAGTGAGGAGGCTTTTTTGGAGG
CCTAGGCTTTTGCAAAAAGCTTACCATGACCGAGTACAAGCCCACGGTGCGCCTCGCCACCCGCGACGAC
GTCCCCAGGGCCGTACGCACCCTCGCCGCCGCGTTCGCCGACTACCCCGCCACGCGCCACACCGTCGATC
CGGACCGCCACATCGAGCGGGTCACCGAGCTGCAAGAACTCTTCCTCACGCGCGTCGGGCTCGACATCGG
CAAGGTGTGGGTCGCGGACGACGGCGCCGCGGTGGCGGTCTGGACCACGCCGGAGAGCGTCGAAGCGGGG
GCGGTGTTCGCCGAGATCGGCCCGCGCATGGCCGAGTTGAGCGGTTCCCGGCTGGCCGCGCAGCAACAGA
TGGAAGGCCTCCTGGCGCCGCACCGGCCCAAGGAGCCCGCGTGGTTCCTGGCCACCGTCGGCGTCTCGCC
CGACCACCAGGGCAAGGGTCTGGGCAGCGCCGTCGTGCTCCCCGGAGTGGAGGCGGCCGAGCGCGCCGGG
GTGCCCGCCTTCCTGGAGACCTCCGCGCCCCGCAACCTCCCCTTCTACGAGCGGCTCGGCTTCACCGTCA
CCGCCGACGTCGAGGTGCCCGAAGGACCGCGCACCTGGTGCATGACCCGCAAGCCCGGTGCCTGACGCCC
GCCCCACGACCCGCAGCGCCCGACCGAAAGGAGCGCACGACCCCATGCATCGCCAGTCGACAATCAACCT
CTGGATTACAAAATTTGTGAAAGATTGACTGGTATTCTTAACTATGTTGCTCCTTTTACGCTATGTGGAT
ACGCTGCTTTAATGCCTTTGTATCATGCTATTGCTTCCCGTATGGCTTTCATTTTCTCCTCCTTGTATAA
ATCCTGGTTGCTGTCTCTTTATGAGGAGTTGTGGCCCGTTGTCAGGCAACGTGGCGTGGTGTGCACTGTG
TTTGCTGACGCAACCCCCACTGGTTGGGGCATTGCCACCACCTGTCAGCTCCTTTCCGGGACTTTCGCTT
TCCCCCTCCCTATTGCCACGGCGGAACTCATCGCCGCCTGCCTTGCCCGCTGCTGGACAGGGGCTCGGCT
GTTGGGCACTGACAATTCCGTGGTGTTGTCGGGGAAGCTGACGTCCTTTCCATGGCTGCTCGCCTGTGTT
GCCACCTGGATTCTGCGCGGGACGTCCTTCTGCTACGTCCCTTCGGCCCTCAATCCAGCGGACCTTCCTT
CCCGCGGCCTGCTGCCGGCTCTGCGGCCTCTTCCGCGTCTTCGCCTTCGCCCTCAGACGAGTCGGATCTC
CCTTTGGGCCGCCTCCCCGCCTGGAATTCGAGCTCGGTACCTTTAAGACCAATGACTTACAAGGCAGCTG
TAGATCTTAGCCACTTTTTAAAAGAAAAGGGGGGACTGGAAGGGCTAATTCACTCCCAACGAAGACAAGA
TCTGCTTTTTGCTTGTACTGGGTCTCTCTGGTTAGACCAGATCTGAGCCTGGGAGCTCTCTGGCTAACTA
GGGAACCCACTGCTTAAGCCTCAATAAAGCTTGCCTTGAGTGCTTCAAGTAGTGTGTGCCCGTCTGTTGT
GTGACTCTGGTAACTAGAGATCCCTCAGACCCTTTTAGTCAGTGTGGAAAATCTCTAGCAGTAGTAGTTC
ATGTCATCTTATTATTCAGTATTTATAACTTGCAAAGAAATGAATATCAGAGAGTGAGAGGAACTTGTTT
ATTGCAGCTTATAATGGTTACAAATAAAGCAATAGCATCACAAATTTCACAAATAAAGCATTTTTTTCAC
TGCATTCTAGTTGTGGTTTGTCCAAACTCATCAATGTATCTTATCATGTCTGGCTCTAGCTATCCCGCCC
CTAACTCCGCCCATCCCGCCCCTAACTCCGCCCAGTTCCGCCCATTCTCCGCCCCATGGCTGACTAATTT
TTTTTATTTATGCAGAGGCCGAGGCCGCCTCGGCCTCTGAGCTATTCCAGAAGTAGTGAGGAGGCTTTTT
TGGAGGCCTAGGGACGTACCCAATTCGCCCTATAGTGAGTCGTATTACGCGCGCTCACTGGCCGTCGTTT
TACAACGTCGTGACTGGGAAAACCCTGGCGTTACCCAACTTAATCGCCTTGCAGCACATCCCCCTTTCGC
CAGCTGGCGTAATAGCGAAGAGGCCCGCACCGATCGCCCTTCCCAACAGTTGCGCAGCCTGAATGGCGAA
TGGG
[124 nt withheld, positions 7145-7268]
C
[91 nt withheld, positions 7270-7360]
A
[49 nt withheld, positions 7362-7410]
CCTTTGACGTTGGAGTCCACGTTCTTT
[37 nt withheld, positions 7438-7474]
ACCCTATCTCGGTCTATTCTTTTGATTTATAAGGGATTTTGCCGATTTCGGCCTATTGGTTAAAAAATGA
GCTGATTTAACAAAAATTTAACGCGAATTTTAACAAAATATTAACGCTTACAATTTAGGTGGCACTTTTC
GGGGAAATGTGCGCGGAACCCCTATTTGTTTATTTTTCTAAATACATTCAAATATGTATCCGCTCATGAG
ACAATAACCCTGATAAATGCTTCAATAATATTGAAAAAGGAAGAGTATGAGTATTCAACATTTCCGTGTC
GCCCTTATTCCCTTTTTTGCGGCATTTTGCCTTCCTGTTTTTGCTCACCCAGAAACGCTGGTGAAAGTAA
AAGATGCTGAAGATCAGTTGGGTGCACGAGTGGGTTACATCGAACTGGATCTCAACAGCGGTAAGATCCT
TGAGAGTTTTCGCCCCGAAGAACGTTTTCCAATGATGAGCACTTTTAAAGTTCTGCTATGTGGCGCGGTA
TTATCCCGTATTGACGCCGGGCAAGAGCAACTCGGTCGCCGCATACACTATTCTCAGAATGACTTGGTTG
AGTACTCACCAGTCACAGAAAAGCATCTTACGGATGGCATGACAGTAAGAGAATTATGCAGTGCTGCCAT
AACCATGAGTGATAACACTGCGGCCAACTTACTTCTGACAACGATCGGAGGACCGAAGGAGCTAACCGCT
TTTTTGCACAACATGGGGGATCATGTAACTCGCCTTGATCGTTGGGAACCGGAGCTGAATGAAGCCATAC
CAAACGACGAGCGTGACACCACGATGCCTGTAGCAATGGCAACAACGTTGCGCAAACTATTAACTGGCGA
ACTACTTACTCTAGCTTCCCGGCAACAATTAATAGACTGGATGGAGGCGGATAAAGTTGCAGGACCACTT
CTGCGCTCGGCCCTTCCGGCTGGCTGGTTTATTGCTGATAAATCTGGAGCCGGTGAGCGTGGGTCTCGCG
GTATCATTGCAGCACTGGGGCCAGATGGTAAGCCCTCCCGTATCGTAGTTATCTACACGACGGGGAGTCA
GGCAACTATGGATGAACGAAATAGACAGATCGCTGAGATAGGTGCCTCACTGATTAAGCATTGGTAACTG
TCAGACCAAGTTTACTCATATATACTTTAGATTGATTTAAAACTTCATTTTTAATTTAAAAGGATCTAGG
TGAAGATCCTTTTTGATAATCTCATGACCAAAATCCCTTAACGTGAGTTTTCGTTCCACTGAGCGTCAGA
CCCCGTAGAAAAGATCAAAGGATCTTCTTGAGATCCTTTTTTTCTGCGCGTAATCTGCTGCTTGCAAACA
AAAAAACCACCGCTACCAGCGGTGGTTTGTTTGCCGGATCAAGAGCTACCAACTCTTTTTCCGAAGGTAA
CTGGCTTCAGCAGAGCGCAGATACCAAATACTGTTCTTCTAGTGTAGCCGTAGTTAGGCCACCACTTCAA
GAACTCTGTAGCACCGCCTACATACCTCGCTCTGCTAATCCTGTTACCAGTGGCTGCTGCCAGTGGCGAT
AAGTCGTGTCTTACCGGGTTGGACTCAAGACGATAGTTACCGGATAAGGCGCAGCGGTCGGGCTGAACGG
GGGGTTCGTGCACACAGCCCAGCTTGGAGCGAACGACCTACACCGAACTGAGATACCTACAGCGTGAGCT
ATGAGAAAGCGCCACGCTTCCCGAAGGGAGAAAGGCGGACAGGTATCCGGTAAGCGGCAGGGTCGGAACA
GGAGAGCGCACGAGGGAGCTTCCAGGGGGAAACGCCTGGTATCTTTATAGTCCTGTCGGGTTTCGCCACC
TCTGACTTGAGCGTCGATTTTTGTGATGCTCGTCAGGGGGGCGGAGCCTATGGAAAAACGCCAGCAACGC
GGCCTTTTTACGGTTCCTGGCCTTTTGCTGGCCTTTTGCTCACATG
